>Addgene plasmid #98964 | pCEP4-FLAG-CXCR4-VN | depositor full sequence | sequence record 193392 | pCEP4-FLAG-CXCR4-VN sequence 11811 bps
GCCCCGCCGCCGGACGAACTAAACCTGACTACGGCATCTCTGCCCCTTCTTCGCTGGTACGAGGAGCGCT
TTTGTTTTGTATTCGGGGCAGTGCATGTAATCCCTTCAGTTGGTTGGTACAACTTGCCAACTGGGCCCTG
TTCCACATGTGACACGGGGGGGGACCAAACACAAAGGGGTTCTCTGACTGTAGTTGACATCCTTATAAAT
GGATGTGCACATTTGCCAACACTGAGTGGCTTTCATCCTGGAGCAGACTTTGCATGCTGTGGACTGCAAC
ACAACATTGCCTTTATGTGTAACTCTTGGCTGAAGCTCTTACACCAATGCTGGGGGACATGTACCTCCCA
GGGGCCCAGGAAGACTACGGGAGGCTACACCAACGTCAATCAGAGGGGCCTGTGTAGCTACCGATAAGCG
GACCCTCAAGAGGGCATTAGCAATAGTGTTTATAAGGCCCCCTTGTTAACCCTAAACGGGTAGCATATGC
TTCCCGGGTAGTAGTATATACTATCCAGACTAACCCTAATTCAATAGCATATGTTACCCAACGGGAAGCA
TATGCTATCGAATTAGGGTTAGTAAAAGGGTCCTAAGGAACAGCGATATCTCCCACCCCATGAGCTGTCA
CGGTTTTATTTACATGGGGTCAGGATTCCACGAGGGTAGTGAACCATTTTAGTCACAAGGGCAGTGGCTG
AAGATCAAGGAGCGGGCAGTGAACTCTCCTGAATCTTCGCCTGCTTCTTCATTCTCCTTCGTTTAGCTAA
TAGAATAACTGCTGAGTTGTGAACAGTAAGGTGTATGTGAGGTGCTCGAAAACAAGGTTTCAGGTGACGC
CCCCAGAATAAAATTTGGACGGGGGGTTCAGTGGTGGCATTGTGCTATGACACCAATATAACCCTCACAA
ACCCCTTGGGCAATAAATACTAGTGTAGGAATGAAACATTCTGAATATCTTTAACAATAGAAATCCATGG
GGTGGGGACAAGCCGTAAAGACTGGATGTCCATCTCACACGAATTTATGGCTATGGGCAACACATAATCC
TAGTGCAATATGATACTGGGGTTATTAAGATGTGTCCCAGGCAGGGACCAAGACAGGTGAACCATGTTGT
TACACTCTATTTGTAACAAGGGGAAAGAGAGTGGACGCCGACAGCAGCGGACTCCACTGGTTGTCTCTAA
CACCCCCGAAAATTAAACGGGGCTCCACGCCAATGGGGCCCATAAACAAAGACAAGTGGCCACTCTTTTT
TTTGAAATTGTGGAGTGGGGGCACGCGTCAGCCCCCACACGCCGCCCTGCGGTTTTGGACTGTAAAATAA
GGGTGTAATAACTTGGCTGATTGTAACCCCGCTAACCACTGCGGTCAAACCACTTGCCCACAAAACCACT
AATGGCACCCCGGGGAATACCTGCATAAGTAGGTGGGCGGGCCAAGATAGGGGCGCGATTGCTGCGATCT
GGAGGACAAATTACACACACTTGCGCCTGAGCGCCAAGCACAGGGTTGTTGGTCCTCATATTCACGAGGT
CGCTGAGAGCACGGTGGGCTAATGTTGCCATGGGTAGCATATACTACCCAAATATCTGGATAGCATATGC
TATCCTAATCTATATCTGGGTAGCATAGGCTATCCTAATCTATATCTGGGTAGCATATGCTATCCTAATC
TATATCTGGGTAGTATATGCTATCCTAATTTATATCTGGGTAGCATAGGCTATCCTAATCTATATCTGGG
TAGCATATGCTATCCTAATCTATATCTGGGTAGTATATGCTATCCTAATCTGTATCCGGGTAGCATATGC
TATCCTAATAGAGATTAGGGTAGTATATGCTATCCTAATTTATATCTGGGTAGCATATACTACCCAAATA
TCTGGATAGCATATGCTATCCTAATCTATATCTGGGTAGCATATGCTATCCTAATCTATATCTGGGTAGC
ATAGGCTATCCTAATCTATATCTGGGTAGCATATGCTATCCTAATCTATATCTGGGTAGTATATGCTATC
CTAATTTATATCTGGGTAGCATAGGCTATCCTAATCTATATCTGGGTAGCATATGCTATCCTAATCTATA
TCTGGGTAGTATATGCTATCCTAATCTGTATCCGGGTAGCATATGCTATCCTCATGCATATACAGTCAGC
ATATGATACCCAGTAGTAGAGTGGGAGTGCTATCCTTTGCATATGCCGCCACCTCCCAAGGGGGCGTGAA
TTTTCGCTGCTTGTCCTTTTCCTGCATGCTGGTTGCTCCCATTCTTAGGTGAATTTAAGGAGGCCAGGCT
AAAGCCGTCGCATGTCTGATTGCTCACCAGGTAAATGTCGCTAATGTTTTCCAACGCGAGAAGGTGTTGA
GCGCGGAGCTGAGTGACGTGACAACATGGGTATGCCCAATTGCCCCATGTTGGGAGGACGAAAATGGTGA
CAAGACAGATGGCCAGAAATACACCAACAGCACGCATGATGTCTACTGGGGATTTATTCTTTAGTGCGGG
GGAATACACGGCTTTTAATACGATTGAGGGCGTCTCCTAACAAGTTACATCACTCCTGCCCTTCCTCACC
CTCATCTCCATCACCTCCTTCATCTCCGTCATCTCCGTCATCACCCTCCGCGGCAGCCCCTTCCACCATA
GGTGGAAACCAGGGAGGCAAATCTACTCCATCGTCAAAGCTGCACACAGTCACCCTGATATTGCAGGTAG
GAGCGGGCTTTGTCATAACAAGGTCCTTAATCGCATCCTTCAAAACCTCAGCAAATATATGAGTTTGTAA
AAAGACCATGAAATAACAGACAATGGACTCCCTTAGCGGGCCAGGTTGTGGGCCGGGTCCAGGGGCCATT
CCAAAGGGGAGACGACTCAATGGTGTAAGACGACATTGTGGAATAGCAAGGGCAGTTCCTCGCCTTAGGT
TGTAAAGGGAGGTCTTACTACCTCCATATACGAACACACCGGCGACCCAAGTTCCTTCGTCGGTAGTCCT
TTCTACGTGACTCCTAGCCAGGAGAGCTCTTAAACCTTCTGCAATGTTCTCAAATTTCGGGTTGGAACCT
CCTTGACCACGATGCTTTCCAAACCACCCTCCTTTTTTGCGCCTGCCTCCATCACCCTGACCCCGGGGTC
CAGTGCTTGGGCCTTCTCCTGGGTCATCTGCGGGGCCCTGCTCTATCGCTCCCGGGGGCACGTCAGGCTC
ACCATCTGGGCCACCTTCTTGGTGGTATTCAAAATAATCGGCTTCCCCTACAGGGTGGAAAAATGGCCTT
CTACCTGGAGGGGGCCTGCGCGGTGGAGACCCGGATGATGATGACTGACTACTGGGACTCCTGGGCCTCT
TTTCTCCACGTCCACGACCTCTCCCCCTGGCTCTTTCACGACTTCCCCCCCTGGCTCTTTCACGTCCTCT
ACCCCGGCGGCCTCCACTACCTCCTCGACCCCGGCCTCCACTACCTCCTCGACCCCGGCCTCCACTGCCT
CCTCGACCCCGGCCTCCACCTCCTGCTCCTGCCCCTCCTGCTCCTGCCCCTCCTCCTGCTCCTGCCCCTC
CTGCCCCTCCTGCTCCTGCCCCTCCTGCCCCTCCTGCTCCTGCCCCTCCTGCCCCTCCTGCTCCTGCCCC
TCCTGCCCCTCCTCCTGCTCCTGCCCCTCCTGCCCCTCCTCCTGCTCCTGCCCCTCCTGCCCCTCCTGCT
CCTGCCCCTCCTGCCCCTCCTGCTCCTGCCCCTCCTGCCCCTCCTGCTCCTGCCCCTCCTGCTCCTGCCC
CTCCTGCTCCTGCCCCTCCTGCTCCTGCCCCTCCTGCCCCTCCTGCCCCTCCTCCTGCTCCTGCCCCTCC
TGCTCCTGCCCCTCCTGCCCCTCCTGCCCCTCCTGCTCCTGCCCCTCCTCCTGCTCCTGCCCCTCCTGCC
CCTCCTGCCCCTCCTCCTGCTCCTGCCCCTCCTGCCCCTCCTCCTGCTCCTGCCCCTCCTCCTGCTCCTG
CCCCTCCTGCCCCTCCTGCCCCTCCTCCTGCTCCTGCCCCTCCTGCCCCTCCTCCTGCTCCTGCCCCTCC
TCCTGCTCCTGCCCCTCCTGCCCCTCCTGCCCCTCCTCCTGCTCCTGCCCCTCCTCCTGCTCCTGCCCCT
CCTGCCCCTCCTGCCCCTCCTGCCCCTCCTCCTGCTCCTGCCCCTCCTCCTGCTCCTGCCCCTCCTGCTC
CTGCCCCTCCCGCTCCTGCTCCTGCTCCTGTTCCACCGTGGGTCCCTTTGCAGCCAATGCAACTTGGACG
TTTTTGGGGTCTCCGGACACCATCTCTATGTCTTGGCCCTGATCCTGAGCCGCCCGGGGCTCCTGGTCTT
CCGCCTCCTCGTCCTCGTCCTCTTCCCCGTCCTCGTCCATGGTTATCACCCCCTCTTCTTTGAGGTCCAC
TGCCGCCGGAGCCTTCTGGTCCAGATGTGTCTCCCTTCTCTCCTAGGCCATTTCCAGGTCCTGTACCTGG
CCCCTCGTCAGACATGATTCACACTAAAAGAGATCAATAGACATCTTTATTAGACGACGCTCAGTGAATA
CAGGGAGTGCAGACTCCTGCCCCCTCCAACAGCCCCCCCACCCTCATCCCCTTCATGGTCGCTGTCAGAC
AGATCCAGGTCTGAAAATTCCCCATCCTCCGAACCATCCTCGTCCTCATCACCAATTACTCGCAGCCCGG
AAAACTCCCGCTGAACATCCTCAAGATTTGCGTCCTGAGCCTCAAGCCAGGCCTCAAATTCCTCGTCCCC
CTTTTTGCTGGACGGTAGGGATGGGGATTCTCGGGACCCCTCCTCTTCCTCTTCAAGGTCACCAGACAGA
GATGCTACTGGGGCAACGGAAGAAAAGCTGGGTGCGGCCTGTGAGGATCAGCTTATCGATGATAAGCTGT
CAAACATGAGAATTCTTGAAGACGAAAGGGCCTCGTGATACGCCTATTTTTATAGGTTAATGTCATGATA
ATAATGGTTTCTTAGACGTCAGGTGGCACTTTTCGGGGAAATGTGCGCGGAACCCCTATTTGTTTATTTT
TCTAAATACATTCAAATATGTATCCGCTCATGAGACAATAACCCTGATAAATGCTTCAATAATATTGAAA
AAGGAAGAGTATGAGTATTCAACATTTCCGTGTCGCCCTTATTCCCTTTTTTGCGGCATTTTGCCTTCCT
GTTTTTGCTCACCCAGAAACGCTGGTGAAAGTAAAAGATGCTGAAGATCAGTTGGGTGCACGAGTGGGTT
ACATCGAACTGGATCTCAACAGCGGTAAGATCCTTGAGAGTTTTCGCCCCGAAGAACGTTTTCCAATGAT
GAGCACTTTTAAAGTTCTGCTATGTGGCGCGGTATTATCCCGTGTTGACGCCGGGCAAGAGCAACTCGGT
CGCCGCATACACTATTCTCAGAATGACTTGGTTGAGTACTCACCAGTCACAGAAAAGCATCTTACGGATG
GCATGACAGTAAGAGAATTATGCAGTGCTGCCATAACCATGAGTGATAACACTGCGGCCAACTTACTTCT
GACAACGATCGGAGGACCGAAGGAGCTAACCGCTTTTTTGCACAACATGGGGGATCATGTAACTCGCCTT
GATCGTTGGGAACCGGAGCTGAATGAAGCCATACCAAACGACGAGCGTGACACCACGATGCCTGCAGCAA
TGGCAACAACGTTGCGCAAACTATTAACTGGCGAACTACTTACTCTAGCTTCCCGGCAACAATTAATAGA
CTGGATGGAGGCGGATAAAGTTGCAGGACCACTTCTGCGCTCGGCCCTTCCGGCTGGCTGGTTTATTGCT
GATAAATCTGGAGCCGGTGAGCGTGGGTCTCGCGGTATCATTGCAGCACTGGGGCCAGATGGTAAGCCCT
CCCGTATCGTAGTTATCTACACGACGGGGAGTCAGGCAACTATGGATGAACGAAATAGACAGATCGCTGA
GATAGGTGCCTCACTGATTAAGCATTGGTAACTGTCAGACCAAGTTTACTCATATATACTTTAGATTGAT
TTAAAACTTCATTTTTAATTTAAAAGGATCTAGGTGAAGATCCTTTTTGATAATCTCATGACCAAAATCC
CTTAACGTGAGTTTTCGTTCCACTGAGCGTCAGACCCCGTAGAAAAGATCAAAGGATCTTCTTGAGATCC
TTTTTTTCTGCGCGTAATCTGCTGCTTGCAAACAAAAAAACCACCGCTACCAGCGGTGGTTTGTTTGCCG
GATCAAGAGCTACCAACTCTTTTTCCGAAGGTAACTGGCTTCAGCAGAGCGCAGATACCAAATACTGTCC
TTCTAGTGTAGCCGTAGTTAGGCCACCACTTCAAGAACTCTGTAGCACCGCCTACATACCTCGCTCTGCT
AATCCTGTTACCAGTGGCTGCTGCCAGTGGCGATAAGTCGTGTCTTACCGGGTTGGACTCAAGACGATAG
TTACCGGATAAGGCGCAGCGGTCGGGCTGAACGGGGGGTTCGTGCACACAGCCCAGCTTGGAGCGAACGA
CCTACACCGAACTGAGATACCTACAGCGTGAGCTATGAGAAAGCGCCACGCTTCCCGAAGGGAGAAAGGC
GGACAGGTATCCGGTAAGCGGCAGGGTCGGAACAGGAGAGCGCACGAGGGAGCTTCCAGGGGGAAACGCC
TGGTATCTTTATAGTCCTGTCGGGTTTCGCCACCTCTGACTTGAGCGTCGATTTTTGTGATGCTCGTCAG
GGGGGCGGAGCCTATGGAAAAACGCCAGCAACGCGGCCTTTTTACGGTTCCTGGCCTTTTGCTGGCCTTG
AAGCTGTCCCTGATGGTCGTCATCTACCTGCCTGGACAGCATGGCCTGCAACGCGGGCATCCCGATGCCG
CCGGAAGCGAGAAGAATCATAATGGGGAAGGCCATCCAGCCTCGCGTCGCGAACGCCAGCAAGACGTAGC
CCAGCGCGTCGGCCCCGAGATGCGCCGCGTGCGGCTGCTGGAGATGGCGGACGCGATGGATATGTTCTGC
CAAGGGTTGGTTTGCGCATTCACAGTTCTCCGCAAGAATTGATTGGCTCCAATTCTTGGAGTGGTGAATC
CGTTAGCGAGGTGCCGCCCTGCTTCATCCCCGTGGCCCGTTGCTCGCGTTTGCTGGCGGTGTCCCCGGAA
GAAATATATTTGCATGTCTTTAGTTCTATGATGACACAAACCCCGCCCAGCGTCTTGTCATTGGCGAATT
CGAACACGCAGATGCAGTCGGGGCGGCGCGGTCCGAGGTCCACTTCGCATATTAAGGTGACGCGTGTGGC
CTCGAACACCGAGCGACCCTGCAGCGACCCGCTTAACAGCGTCAACAGCGTGCCGCAGATCCCGGGGGGC
AATGAGATATGAAAAAGCCTGAACTCACCGCGACGTCTGTCGAGAAGTTTCTGATCGAAAAGTTCGACAG
CGTCTCCGACCTGATGCAGCTCTCGGAGGGCGAAGAATCTCGTGCTTTCAGCTTCGATGTAGGAGGGCGT
GGATATGTCCTGCGGGTAAATAGCTGCGCCGATGGTTTCTACAAAGATCGTTATGTTTATCGGCACTTTG
CATCGGCCGCGCTCCCGATTCCGGAAGTGCTTGACATTGGGGAATTCAGCGAGAGCCTGACCTATTGCAT
CTCCCGCCGTGCACAGGGTGTCACGTTGCAAGACCTGCCTGAAACCGAACTGCCCGCTGTTCTGCAGCCG
GTCGCGGAGGCCATGGATGCGATCGCTGCGGCCGATCTTAGCCAGACGAGCGGGTTCGGCCCATTCGGAC
CGCAAGGAATCGGTCAATACACTACATGGCGTGATTTCATATGCGCGATTGCTGATCCCCATGTGTATCA
CTGGCAAACTGTGATGGACGACACCGTCAGTGCGTCCGTCGCGCAGGCTCTCGATGAGCTGATGCTTTGG
GCCGAGGACTGCCCCGAAGTCCGGCACCTCGTGCACGCGGATTTCGGCTCCAACAATGTCCTGACGGACA
ATGGCCGCATAACAGCGGTCATTGACTGGAGCGAGGCGATGTTCGGGGATTCCCAATACGAGGTCGCCAA
CATCTTCTTCTGGAGGCCGTGGTTGGCTTGTATGGAGCAGCAGACGCGCTACTTCGAGCGGAGGCATCCG
GAGCTTGCAGGATCGCCGCGGCTCCGGGCGTATATGCTCCGCATTGGTCTTGACCAACTCTATCAGAGCT
TGGTTGACGGCAATTTCGATGATGCAGCTTGGGCGCAGGGTCGATGCGACGCAATCGTCCGATCCGGAGC
CGGGACTGTCGGGCGTACACAAATCGCCCGCAGAAGCGCGGCCGTCTGGACCGATGGCTGTGTAGAAGTA
CTCGCCGATAGTGGAAACCGACGCCCCAGCACTCGTCCGGATCGGGAGATGGGGGAGGCTAACTGAAACA
CGGAAGGAGACAATACCGGAAGGAACCCGCGCTATGACGGCAATAAAAAGACAGAATAAAACGCACGGGT
GTTGGGTCGTTTGTTCATAAACGCGGGGTTCGGTCCCAGGGCTGGCACTCTGTCGATACCCCACCGAGAC
CCCATTGGGGCCAATACGCCCGCGTTTCTTCCTTTTCCCCACCCCACCCCCCAAGTTCGGGTGAAGGCCC
AGGGCTCGCAGCCAACGTCGGGGCGGCAGGCCCTGCCATAGCCACTGGCCCCGTGGGTTAGGGACGGGGT
CCCCCATGGGGAATGGTTTATGGTTCGTGGGGGTTATTATTTTGGGCGTTGCGTGGGGTCAGGTCCACGA
CTGGACTGAGCAGACAGACCCATGGTTTTTGGATGGCCTGGGCATGGACCGCATGTACTGGCGCGACACG
AACACCGGGCGTCTGTGGCTGCCAAACACCCCCGACCCCCAAAAACCACCGCGCGGATTTCTGGCGTGCC
AAGCTAGTCGACCAATTCTCATGTTTGACAGCTTATCATCGCAGATCCGGGCAACGTTGTTGCCATTGCT
GCAGGCGCAGAACTGGTAGGTATGGAAGATCTATACATTGAATCAATATTGGCAATTAGCCATATTAGTC
ATTGGTTATATAGCATAAATCAATATTGGCTATTGGCCATTGCATACGTTGTATCTATATCATAATATGT
ACATTTATATTGGCTCATGTCCAATATGACCGCCATGTTGACATTGATTATTGACTAGTTATTAATAGTA
ATCAATTACGGGGTCATTAGTTCATAGCCCATATATGGAGTTCCGCGTTACATAACTTACGGTAAATGGC
CCGCCTGGCTGACCGCCCAACGACCCCCGCCCATTGACGTCAATAATGACGTATGTTCCCATAGTAACGC
CAATAGGGACTTTCCATTGACGTCAATGGGTGGAGTATTTACGGTAAACTGCCCACTTGGCAGTACATCA
AGTGTATCATATGCCAAGTCCGCCCCCTATTGACGTCAATGACGGTAAATGGCCCGCCTGGCATTATGCC
CAGTACATGACCTTACGGGACTTTCCTACTTGGCAGTACATCTACGTATTAGTCATCGCTATTACCATGG
TGATGCGGTTTTGGCAGTACACCAATGGGCGTGGATAGCGGTTTGACTCACGGGGATTTCCAAGTCTCCA
CCCCATTGACGTCAATGGGAGTTTGTTTTGGCACCAAAATCAACGGGACTTTCCAAAATGTCGTAATAAC
CCCGCCCCGTTGACGCAAATGGGCGGTAGGCGTGTACGGTGGGAGGTCTATATAAGCAGAGCTCGTTTAG
TGAACCGTCAGATCTCTAGAAGCTGGGTACCAGCTGCTAGCGCCACCATGAAGACCATCATCGCCCTGAG
CTACATCTTCTGCCTGGTGTTCGCCGACTACAAGGATGACGACGACGGCAGCCCCGGAGGAGCTGAGGGG
ATCAGTATATACACTTCAGATAACTACACCGAGGAAATGGGCTCAGGGGACTATGACTCCATGAAGGAAC
CCTGTTTCCGTGAAGAAAATGCTAATTTCAATAAAATCTTCCTGCCCACCATCTACTCCATCATCTTCTT
AACTGGCATTGTGGGCAATGGATTGGTCATCCTGGTCATGGGTTACCAGAAGAAACTGAGAAGCATGACG
GACAAGTACAGGCTGCACCTGTCAGTGGCCGACCTCCTCTTTGTCATCACGCTTCCCTTCTGGGCAGTTG
ATGCCGTGGCAAACTGGTACTTTGGGAACTTCCTATGCAAGGCAGTCCATGTCATCTACACAGTCAACCT
CTACAGCAGTGTCCTCATCCTGGCCTTCATCAGTCTGGACCGCTACCTGGCCATCGTCCACGCCACCAAC
AGTCAGAGGCCAAGGAAGCTGTTGGCTGAAAAGGTGGTCTATGTTGGCGTCTGGATCCCTGCCCTCCTGC
TGACTATTCCCGACTTCATCTTTGCCAACGTCAGTGAGGCAGATGACAGATATATCTGTGACCGCTTCTA
CCCCAATGACTTGTGGGTGGTTGTGTTCCAGTTTCAGCACATCATGGTTGGCCTTATCCTGCCTGGTATT
GTCATCCTGTCCTGCTATTGCATTATCATCTCCAAGCTGTCACACTCCAAGGGCCACCAGAAGCGCAAGG
CCCTCAAGACCACAGTCATCCTCATCCTGGCTTTCTTCGCCTGTTGGCTGCCTTACTACATTGGGATCAG
CATCGACTCCTTCATCCTCCTGGAAATCATCAAGCAAGGGTGTGAGTTTGAGAACACTGTGCACAAGTGG
ATTTCCATCACCGAGGCCCTAGCTTTCTTCCACTGTTGTCTGAACCCCATCCTCTATGCTTTCCTTGGAG
CCAAATTTAAAACCTCTGCCCAGCACGCACTCACCTCTGTGAGCAGAGGGTCCAGCCTCAAGATCCTCTC
CAAAGGAAAGCGAGGTGGACATTCATCTGTTTCCACTGAGTCTGAGTCTTCAAGTTTTCACTCCAGCGTG
AGCAAGGGCGAGGAGCTGTTCACCGGGGTGGTGCCCATCCTGGTCGAGCTGGACGGCGACGTAAACGGCC
ACAAGTTCAGCGTGTCCGGCGAGGGCGAGGGCGATGCCACCTACGGCAAGCTGACCCTGAAGCTGATCTG
CACCACCGGCAAGCTGCCCGTGCCCTGGCCCACCCTCGTGACCACCCTGGGCTACGGCCTGCAGTGCTTC
GCCCGCTACCCCGACCACATGAAGCAGCACGACTTCTTCAAGTCCGCCATGCCCGAAGGCTACGTCCAGG
AGCGCACCATCTTCTTCAAGGACGACGGCAACTACAAGACCCGCGCCGAGGTGAAGTTCGAGGGCGACAC
CCTGGTGAACCGCATCGAGCTGAAGGGCATCGACTTCAAGGAGGACGGCAACATCCTGGGGCACAAGCTG
GAGTACAACTACAACAGCCACAACGTCTATCTGACCGCCTAACTCGAGGCCGGCAAGGCCGGATCCAGAC
ATGATAAGATACATTGATGAGTTTGGACAAACCACAACTAGAATGCAGTGAAAAAAATGCTTTATTTGTG
AAATTTGTGATGCTATTGCTTTATTTGTAACCATTATAAGCTGCAATAAACAAGTTAACAACAACAATTG
CATTCATTTTATGTTTCAGGTTCAGGGGGAGGTGGGGAGGTTTTTTAAAGCAAGTAAAACCTCTACAAAT
GTGGTATGGCTGATTATGATCCGGCTGCCTCGCGCGTTTCGGTGATGACGGTGAAAACCTCTGACACATG
CAGCTCCCGGAGACGGTCACAGCTTGTCTGTAAGCGGATGCCGGGAGCAGACAAGCCCGTCAGGGCGCGT
CAGCGGGTGTTGGCGGGTGTCGGGGCGCAGCCATGACCGGTCGACTCTAGA
Features (pLannotate 1.2.2; 23 found; start..end, strand, type, name):
    475..2264    -  rep_origin     oriP: Epstein-Barr virus oriP replication origin (Yates et al., 2000)
   2269..2487    -  CDS            gL (fragment): GL_EBVB9 - Experimental evidence at protein level: Swiss-Prot protein existence level 1. The heterodimer glycoprotein H-glycoprotein L is required for the fusion of viral and plasma membranes leading to virus entry into the host cell. Acts as a functional inhibitor of gH and maintains gH in an inhibited form. Upon binding to host integrins, gL dissociates from gH leading to activation of the viral fusion glycoproteins gB and gH. Fusion of EBV with B-lymphocytes requires the additional receptor- binding protein gp42, which forms a complex with gH/gL. The heterodimer gH/gL targets also host EPHA
   2570..4495    -  CDS            EBNA1: Epstein-Barr nuclear antigen 1, also known as EBNA-1 crucial for latent viral infection, and for episomal amplification of vectors containing the oriP origin (Okita et al., 2013)
   4533..4877    -  CDS            BRRF2_EBVB9 (fragment): Protein inferred from homology: Swiss-Prot protein existence level 3. From Epstein-Barr virus (strain B95-8) (HHV-4) (Human herpesvirus 4).
   4880..4903    -  promoter       tet promoter (fragment): E. coli promoter for tetracycline efflux protein gene
   5016..5120    +  promoter       AmpR promoter: bla
   5121..5981    +  CDS            AmpR: β-lactamase; bla; confers resistance to ampicillin, carbenicillin, and related antibiotics
   6152..6740    +  rep_origin     ori: high-copy-number ColE1/pMB1/pBR322/pUC origin of replication
   6786..6944    -  CDS            TcR (fragment): tetracycline efflux protein; tet; confers resistance to tetracycline
   7065..7265    -  CDS            MDV035 (fragment): UL24_GAHVM - Protein inferred from homology: Swiss-Prot protein existence level 3. May play a role in the dispersal of host nucleolin from the nucleolus throughout the nucleus leading to a decrease in ribosome biogenesis. From Gallid herpesvirus 2 (strain Chicken/Md5/ATCC VR-987) (GaHV-2) (Marek's disease herpesvirus type 1).
   7254..7316    +  promoter       Mini-TK promoter: minimal herpes simplex virus (HSV) thymidine kinase promoter
   7359..8396    +  CDS            HygR: hygromycin B phosphotransferase confers resistance to hygromycin
   8438..8486    +  polyA_signal   HSV TK poly(A) signal: herpes simplex virus thymidine kinase polyadenylation signal (Cole and Stacy, 1985)
   8686..8910    +  CDS            gH (fragment): GH_HHV11 - Experimental evidence at protein level: Swiss-Prot protein existence level 1. The heterodimer glycoprotein H-glycoprotein L is required for the fusion of viral and plasma membranes leading to virus entry into the host cell. Following initial binding to host receptor, membrane fusion is mediated by the fusion machinery composed of gB and the heterodimer gH/gL. May also be involved in the fusion between the virion envelope and the outer nuclear membrane during virion morphogenesis. From Human herpesvirus 1 (strain 17) (HHV-1) (Human herpes simplex virus 1).
   8941..8966    -  CDS            bla(M) (fragment): β-lactamase lacking the signal sequence; bla(M); allows cytosolic expression of β-lactamase
   9140..9519    +  enhancer       CMV enhancer: human cytomegalovirus immediate early enhancer
   9521..9720    +  promoter       CMV promoter: human cytomegalovirus (CMV) immediate early promoter
   9825..9842    +  CDS            3xFLAG (fragment): three tandem FLAG® epitope tags, followed by an enterokinase cleavage site
   9865..10917   +  CDS            CXCR4: CXCR4_HUMAN - Experimental evidence at protein level: Swiss-Prot protein existence level 1. (Microbial infection) Acts as a coreceptor (CD4 being the primary receptor) for human immunodeficiency virus-1/HIV-1 X4 isolates and as a primary receptor for some HIV-2 isolates. Promotes Env- mediated fusion of the virus (PubMed:8849450, PubMed:8929542, PubMed:9427609, PubMed:10074122, PubMed:10756055). From Homo sapiens (Human).
  10918..11379   +  CDS            VN155(I152L): improved N-terminal fragment of mVenus for use in bimolecular fluorescence complementation (BiFC) (Kodama and Hu, 2010)
  11402..11536   -  polyA_signal   SV40 poly(A) signal: SV40 polyadenylation signal
  11559..11641   -  CDS            large T antigen (fragment): large T antigen from SV40 (simian virus 40)
  11644..11684   +  CDS            rop (fragment): Rop protein, which maintains plasmids at low copy number; rop
