[The description below was written by a language model from this plasmid's Addgene catalogue record and pLannotate feature annotations shown in this document.]
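Description:
pCEP4-FLAG-CXCR4-VN is a mammalian expression plasmid of about 11.8 kb built on the Invitrogen pCEP4 episomal backbone. In E. coli it is maintained through a high-copy ColE1/pUC-type origin and selected with ampicillin via the β-lactamase gene. In mammalian cells the Epstein-Barr virus oriP origin and the EBNA1 gene carried on the backbone allow the plasmid to replicate and persist as an extrachromosomal episome in permissive primate cells. A hygromycin B phosphotransferase cassette, driven by an HSV thymidine kinase promoter and ended by the TK polyadenylation signal, provides selection. Several short annotated fragments (herpesvirus gL, gH, BRRF2 and UL24-like sequences, plus TcR, rop and large T antigen remnants) appear to be backbone leftovers flanking these elements rather than functional genes.

The payload, cloned between NheI and XhoI sites, is expressed from the CMV immediate-early enhancer/promoter and terminated by an SV40 poly(A) signal. It encodes full-length wild-type human CXCR4 (CD184), a chemokine receptor. An influenza A haemagglutinin signal sequence and a FLAG epitope precede the receptor, so the tag sits at its extracellular N-terminus and can be used to detect surface expression. The C-terminus is fused directly to VN, residues 1–154 of Venus carrying the I152L substitution, an improved N-terminal half for bimolecular fluorescence complementation. This fragment is non-fluorescent by itself. Fluorescence is reconstituted only when a partner protein carrying the complementary C-terminal Venus fragment comes into close proximity. The construct therefore suits assays of CXCR4 self-association or interaction with other proteins in living cells, in keeping with the associated work mapping interaction sites on chemokine receptors by deep mutational scanning.
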