Addgene plasmid #98964: pCEP4-FLAG-CXCR4-VN
Purpose: FLAG-tagged human CXCR4 fused to N-terminus of split Venus
Depositing lab: Erik Procko. Publication: Mapping Interaction Sites on Human Chemokine Receptors by Deep Mutational Scanning. Heredia JD, Park J, Brubaker RJ, Szymanski SK, Gill KS, Procko E. J Immunol. 2018 Apr 20. pii: jimmunol.1800343. doi: 10.4049/jimmunol.1800343. PubMed 29678950.
Backbone
  Vector backbone: pCEP4
  Backbone manufacturer: Invitrogen
  Vector type: Mammalian Expression
  Selectable markers: Hygromycin
Growth in bacteria
  Bacterial resistance: Ampicillin, 100 μg/mL
  Growth temperature: 37°C
  Growth strain: DH5alpha
  Copy number: High Copy
Gene/Insert
  Gene/Insert name: CXCR4 (alt name: CD184)
  Species: H. sapiens (human)
  Insert size (bp): 1611
  Mutation: Full-length, wildtype
  GenBank ID: NM_003467
  Entrez Gene: CXCR4 (a.k.a. CD184, D2S201E, FB22, HM89, HSY3RR, LAP-3, LAP3, LCR1, LESTR, NPY3R, NPYR, NPYRL, NPYY3R, WHIM, WHIMS, WHIMS1)
  Promoter: CMV
  Tag / fusion protein: Signal/leader sequence from Influenza A virus HA protein (N terminal on insert); FLAG (dykdddd) epitope tag (N terminal on insert); VN: Venus (I152L) N-terminal residues 1-154 (C terminal on insert)
  Cloning method: Restriction Enzyme; 5′ cloning site NheI (not destroyed); 3′ cloning site XhoI (not destroyed)
  Sequencing primers: 5′ CMV_fwd; 3′ EBV_rev
Terms and licenses: Academic/Nonprofit Terms; Industry Terms: Not Available to Industry
How to cite: pCEP4-FLAG-CXCR4-VN was a gift from Erik Procko (Addgene plasmid # 98964 ; http://n2t.net/addgene:98964 ; RRID:Addgene_98964)
