>Addgene plasmid #98964 | pCEP4-FLAG-CXCR4-VN | addgene partial sequence | sequence record 193149 | Addgene partial NGS Result
CCTGCTCCTGCTCCTGTTCCACCGTGGGTCCCTTTGCAGCCAATGCAACTTGGACGTTTTTGGGGTCTCC
GGACACCATCTCTATGTCTTGGCCCTGATCCTGAGCCGCCCGGGGCTCCTGGTCTTCCGCCTCCTCGTCC
TCGTCCTCTTCCCCGTCCTCGTCCATGGTTATCACCCCCTCTTCTTTGAGGTCCACTGCCGCCGGAGCCT
TCTGGTCCAGATGTGTCTCCCTTCTCTCCTAGGCCATTTCCAGGTCCTGTACCTGGCCCCTCGTCAGACA
TGATTCACACTAAAAGAGATCAATAGACATCTTTATTAGACGACGCTCAGTGAATACAGGGAGTGCAGAC
TCCTGCCCCCTCCAACAGCCCCCCCACCCTCATCCCCTTCATGGTCGCTGTCAGACAGATCCAGGTCTGA
AAATTCCCCATCCTCCGAACCATCCTCGTCCTCATCACCAATTACTCGCAGCCCGGAAAACTCCCGCTGA
ACATCCTCAAGATTTGCGTCCTGAGCCTCAAGCCAGGCCTCAAATTCCTCGTCCCCCTTTTTGCTGGACG
GTAGGGATGGGGATTCTCGGGACCCCTCCTCTTCCTCTTCAAGGTCACCAGACAGAGATGCTACTGGGGC
AACGGAAGAAAAGCTGGGTGCGGCCTGTGAGGATCAGCTTATCGATGATAAGCTGTCAAACATGAGAATT
CTTGAAGACGAAAGGGCCTCGTGATACGCCTATTTTTATAGGTTAATGTCATGATAATAATGGTTTCTTA
GACGTCAGGTGGCACTTTTCGGGGAAATGTGCGCGGAACCCCTATTTGTTTATTTTTCTAAATACATTCA
AATATGTATCCGCTCATGAGACAATAACCCTGATAAATGCTTCAATAATATTGAAAAAGGAAGAGTATGA
GTATTCAACATTTCCGTGTCGCCCTTATTCCCTTTTTTGCGGCATTTTGCCTTCCTGTTTTTGCTCACCC
AGAAACGCTGGTGAAAGTAAAAGATGCTGAAGATCAGTTGGGTGCACGAGTGGGTTACATCGAACTGGAT
CTCAACAGCGGTAAGATCCTTGAGAGTTTTCGCCCCGAAGAACGTTTTCCAATGATGAGCACTTTTAAAG
TTCTGCTATGTGGCGCGGTATTATCCCGTGTTGACGCCGGGCAAGAGCAACTCGGTCGCCGCATACACTA
TTCTCAGAATGACTTGGTTGAGTACTCACCAGTCACAGAAAAGCATCTTACGGATGGCATGACAGTAAGA
GAATTATGCAGTGCTGCCATAACCATGAGTGATAACACTGCGGCCAACTTACTTCTGACAACGATCGGAG
GACCGAAGGAGCTAACCGCTTTTTTGCACAACATGGGGGATCATGTAACTCGCCTTGATCGTTGGGAACC
GGAGCTGAATGAAGCCATACCAAACGACGAGCGTGACACCACGATGCCTGCAGCAATGGCAACAACGTTG
CGCAAACTATTAACTGGCGAACTACTTACTCTAGCTTCCCGGCAACAATTAATAGACTGGATGGAGGCGG
ATAAAGTTGCAGGACCACTTCTGCGCTCGGCCCTTCCGGCTGGCTGGTTTATTGCTGATAAATCTGGAGC
CGGTGAGCGTGGGTCTCGCGGTATCATTGCAGCACTGGGGCCAGATGGTAAGCCCTCCCGTATCGTAGTT
ATCTACACGACGGGGAGTCAGGCAACTATGGATGAACGAAATAGACAGATCGCTGAGATAGGTGCCTCAC
TGATTAAGCATTGGTAACTGTCAGACCAAGTTTACTCATATATACTTTAGATTGATTTAAAACTTCATTT
TTAATTTAAAAGGATCTAGGTGAAGATCCTTTTTGATAATCTCATGACCAAAATCCCTTAACGTGAGTTT
TCGTTCCACTGAGCGTCAGACCCCGTAGAAAAGATCAAAGGATCTTCTTGAGATCCTTTTTTTCTGCGCG
TAATCTGCTGCTTGCAAACAAAAAAACCACCGCTACCAGCGGTGGTTTGTTTGCCGGATCAAGAGCTACC
AACTCTTTTTCCGAAGGTAACTGGCTTCAGCAGAGCGCAGATACCAAATACTGTCCTTCTAGTGTAGCCG
TAGTTAGGCCACCACTTCAAGAACTCTGTAGCACCGCCTACATACCTCGCTCTGCTAATCCTGTTACCAG
TGGCTGCTGCCAGTGGCGATAAGTCGTGTCTTACCGGGTTGGACTCAAGACGATAGTTACCGGATAAGGC
GCAGCGGTCGGGCTGAACGGGGGGTTCGTGCACACAGCCCAGCTTGGAGCGAACGACCTACACCGAACTG
AGATACCTACAGCGTGAGCTATGAGAAAGCGCCACGCTTCCCGAAGGGAGAAAGGCGGACAGGTATCCGG
TAAGCGGCAGGGTCGGAACAGGAGAGCGCACGAGGGAGCTTCCAGGGGGAAACGCCTGGTATCTTTATAG
TCCTGTCGGGTTTCGCCACCTCTGACTTGAGCGTCGATTTTTGTGATGCTCGTCAGGGGGGCGGAGCCTA
TGGAAAAACGCCAGCAACGCGGCCTTTTTACGGTTCCTGGCCTTTTGCTGGCCTTGAAGCTGTCCCTGAT
GGTCGTCATCTACCTGCCTGGACAGCATGGCCTGCAACGCGGGCATCCCGATGCCGCCGGAAGCGAGAAG
AATCATAATGGGGAAGGCCATCCAGCCTCGCGTCGCGAACGCCAGCAAGACGTAGCCCAGCGCGTCGGCC
CCGAGATGCGCCGCGTGCGGCTGCTGGAGATGGCGGACGCGATGGATATGTTCTGCCAAGGGTTGGTTTG
CGCATTCACAGTTCTCCGCAAGAATTGATTGGCTCCAATTCTTGGAGTGGTGAATCCGTTAGCGAGGTGC
CGCCCTGCTTCATCCCCGTGGCCCGTTGCTCGCGTTTGCTGGCGGTGTCCCCGGAAGAAATATATTTGCA
TGTCTTTAGTTCTATGATGACACAAACCCCGCCCAGCGTCTTGTCATTGGCGAATTCGAACACGCAGATG
CAGTCGGGGCGGCGCGGTCCGAGGTCCACTTCGCATATTAAGGTGACGCGTGTGGCCTCGAACACCGAGC
GACCCTGCAGCGACCCGCTTAACAGCGTCAACAGCGTGCCGCAGATCCCGGGGGGCAATGAGATATGAAA
AAGCCTGAACTCACCGCGACGTCTGTCGAGAAGTTTCTGATCGAAAAGTTCGACAGCGTCTCCGACCTGA
TGCAGCTCTCGGAGGGCGAAGAATCTCGTGCTTTCAGCTTCGATGTAGGAGGGCGTGGATATGTCCTGCG
GGTAAATAGCTGCGCCGATGGTTTCTACAAAGATCGTTATGTTTATCGGCACTTTGCATCGGCCGCGCTC
CCGATTCCGGAAGTGCTTGACATTGGGGAATTCAGCGAGAGCCTGACCTATTGCATCTCCCGCCGTGCAC
AGGGTGTCACGTTGCAAGACCTGCCTGAAACCGAACTGCCCGCTGTTCTGCAGCCGGTCGCGGAGGCCAT
GGATGCGATCGCTGCGGCCGATCTTAGCCAGACGAGCGGGTTCGGCCCATTCGGACCGCAAGGAATCGGT
CAATACACTACATGGCGTGATTTCATATGCGCGATTGCTGATCCCCATGTGTATCACTGGCAAACTGTGA
TGGACGACACCGTCAGTGCGTCCGTCGCGCAGGCTCTCGATGAGCTGATGCTTTGGGCCGAGGACTGCCC
CGAAGTCCGGCACCTCGTGCACGCGGATTTCGGCTCCAACAATGTCCTGACGGACAATGGCCGCATAACA
GCGGTCATTGACTGGAGCGAGGCGATGTTCGGGGATTCCCAATACGAGGTCGCCAACATCTTCTTCTGGA
GGCCGTGGTTGGCTTGTATGGAGCAGCAGACGCGCTACTTCGAGCGGAGGCATCCGGAGCTTGCAGGATC
GCCGCGGCTCCGGGCGTATATGCTCCGCATTGGTCTTGACCAACTCTATCAGAGCTTGGTTGACGGCAAT
TTCGATGATGCAGCTTGGGCGCAGGGTCGATGCGACGCAATCGTCCGATCCGGAGCCGGGACTGTCGGGC
GTACACAAATCGCCCGCAGAAGCGCGGCCGTCTGGACCGATGGCTGTGTAGAAGTACTCGCCGATAGTGG
AAACCGACGCCCCAGCACTCGTCCGGATCGGGAGATGGGGGAGGCTAACTGAAACACGGAAGGAGACAAT
ACCGGAAGGAACCCGCGCTATGACGGCAATAAAAAGACAGAATAAAACGCACGGGTGTTGGGTCGTTTGT
TCATAAACGCGGGGTTCGGTCCCAGGGCTGGCACTCTGTCGATACCCCACCGAGACCCCATTGGGGCCAA
TACGCCCGCGTTTCTTCCTTTTCCCCACCCCACCCCCCAAGTTCGGGTGAAGGCCCAGGGCTCGCAGCCA
ACGTCGGGGCGGCAGGCCCTGCCATAGCCACTGGCCCCGTGGGTTAGGGACGGGGTCCCCCATGGGGAAT
GGTTTATGGTTCGTGGGGGTTATTATTTTGGGCGTTGCGTGGGGTCAGGTCCACGACTGGACTGAGCAGA
CAGACCCATGGTTTTTGGATGGCCTGGGCATGGACCGCATGTACTGGCGCGACACGAACACCGGGCGTCT
GTGGCTGCCAAACACCCCCGACCCCCAAAAACCACCGCGCGGATTTCTGGCGTGCCAAGCTAGTCGACCA
ATTCTCATGTTTGACAGCTTATCATCGCAGATCCGGGCAACGTTGTTGCCATTGCTGCAGGCGCAGAACT
GGTAGGTATGGAAGATCTATACATTGAATCAATATTGGCAATTAGCCATATTAGTCATTGGTTATATAGC
ATAAATCAATATTGGCTATTGGCCATTGCATACGTTGTATCTATATCATAATATGTACATTTATATTGGC
TCATGTCCAATATGACCGCCATGTTGACATTGATTATTGACTAGTTATTAATAGTAATCAATTACGGGGT
CATTAGTTCATAGCCCATATATGGAGTTCCGCGTTACATAACTTACGGTAAATGGCCCGCCTGGCTGACC
GCCCAACGACCCCCGCCCATTGACGTCAATAATGACGTATGTTCCCATAGTAACGCCAATAGGGACTTTC
CATTGACGTCAATGGGTGGAGTATTTACGGTAAACTGCCCACTTGGCAGTACATCAAGTGTATCATATGC
CAAGTCCGCCCCCTATTGACGTCAATGACGGTAAATGGCCCGCCTGGCATTATGCCCAGTACATGACCTT
ACGGGACTTTCCTACTTGGCAGTACATCTACGTATTAGTCATCGCTATTACCATGGTGATGCGGTTTTGG
CAGTACACCAATGGGCGTGGATAGCGGTTTGACTCACGGGGATTTCCAAGTCTCCACCCCATTGACGTCA
ATGGGAGTTTGTTTTGGCACCAAAATCAACGGGACTTTCCAAAATGTCGTAATAACCCCGCCCCGTTGAC
GCAAATGGGCGGTAGGCGTGTACGGTGGGAGGTCTATATAAGCAGAGCTCGTTTAGTGAACCGTCAGATC
TCTAGAAGCTGGGTACCAGCTGCTAGCGCCACCATGAAGACCATCATCGCCCTGAGCTACATCTTCTGCC
TGGTGTTCGCCGACTACAAGGATGACGACGACGGCAGCCCCGGAGGAGCTGAGGGGATCAGTATATACAC
TTCAGATAACTACACCGAGGAAATGGGCTCAGGGGACTATGACTCCATGAAGGAACCCTGTTTCCGTGAA
GAAAATGCTAATTTCAATAAAATCTTCCTGCCCACCATCTACTCCATCATCTTCTTAACTGGCATTGTGG
GCAATGGATTGGTCATCCTGGTCATGGGTTACCAGAAGAAACTGAGAAGCATGACGGACAAGTACAGGCT
GCACCTGTCAGTGGCCGACCTCCTCTTTGTCATCACGCTTCCCTTCTGGGCAGTTGATGCCGTGGCAAAC
TGGTACTTTGGGAACTTCCTATGCAAGGCAGTCCATGTCATCTACACAGTCAACCTCTACAGCAGTGTCC
TCATCCTGGCCTTCATCAGTCTGGACCGCTACCTGGCCATCGTCCACGCCACCAACAGTCAGAGGCCAAG
GAAGCTGTTGGCTGAAAAGGTGGTCTATGTTGGCGTCTGGATCCCTGCCCTCCTGCTGACTATTCCCGAC
TTCATCTTTGCCAACGTCAGTGAGGCAGATGACAGATATATCTGTGACCGCTTCTACCCCAATGACTTGT
GGGTGGTTGTGTTCCAGTTTCAGCACATCATGGTTGGCCTTATCCTGCCTGGTATTGTCATCCTGTCCTG
CTATTGCATTATCATCTCCAAGCTGTCACACTCCAAGGGCCACCAGAAGCGCAAGGCCCTCAAGACCACA
GTCATCCTCATCCTGGCTTTCTTCGCCTGTTGGCTGCCTTACTACATTGGGATCAGCATCGACTCCTTCA
TCCTCCTGGAAATCATCAAGCAAGGGTGTGAGTTTGAGAACACTGTGCACAAGTGGATTTCCATCACCGA
GGCCCTAGCTTTCTTCCACTGTTGTCTGAACCCCATCCTCTATGCTTTCCTTGGAGCCAAATTTAAAACC
TCTGCCCAGCACGCACTCACCTCTGTGAGCAGAGGGTCCAGCCTCAAGATCCTCTCCAAAGGAAAGCGAG
GTGGACATTCATCTGTTTCCACTGAGTCTGAGTCTTCAAGTTTTCACTCCAGCGTGAGCAAGGGCGAGGA
GCTGTTCACCGGGGTGGTGCCCATCCTGGTCGAGCTGGACGGCGACGTAAACGGCCACAAGTTCAGCGTG
TCCGGCGAGGGCGAGGGCGATGCCACCTACGGCAAGCTGACCCTGAAGCTGATCTGCACCACCGGCAAGC
TGCCCGTGCCCTGGCCCACCCTCGTGACCACCCTGGGCTACGGCCTGCAGTGCTTCGCCCGCTACCCCGA
CCACATGAAGCAGCACGACTTCTTCAAGTCCGCCATGCCCGAAGGCTACGTCCAGGAGCGCACCATCTTC
TTCAAGGACGACGGCAACTACAAGACCCGCGCCGAGGTGAAGTTCGAGGGCGACACCCTGGTGAACCGCA
TCGAGCTGAAGGGCATCGACTTCAAGGAGGACGGCAACATCCTGGGGCACAAGCTGGAGTACAACTACAA
CAGCCACAACGTCTATCTGACCGCCTAACTCGAGGCCGGCAAGGCCGGATCCAGACATGATAAGATACAT
TGATGAGTTTGGACAAACCACAACTAGAATGCAGTGAAAAAAATGCTTTATTTGTGAAATTTGTGATGCT
ATTGCTTTATTTGTAACCATTATAAGCTGCAATAAACAAGTTAACAACAACAATTGCATTCATTTTATGT
TTCAGGTTCAGGGGGAGGTGTGGGAGGTTTTTTAAAGCAAGTAAAACCTCTACAAATGTGGTATGGCTGA
TTATGATCCGGCTGCCTCGCGCGTTTCGGTGATGACGGTGAAAACCTCTGACACATGCAGCTCCCGGAGA
CGGTCACAGCTTGTCTGTAAGCGGATGCCGGGAGCAGACAAGCCCGTCAGGGCGCGTCAGCGGGTGTTGG
CGGGTGTCGGGGCGCAGCCATGAGGTCGACTCTAGAGGATCGATCCCCGCCCCGGACGAACTAAACCTGA
CTACGACATCTCTGCCCCTTCTTCGCGGGGCAGTGCATGTAATCCCTTCAGTTGGTTGGTACAACTTGCC
AACTGGGCCCTGTTCCACATGTGACACGGGGGGGGACCAAACACAAAGGGGTTCTCTGACTGTAGTTGAC
ATCCTTATAAATGGATGTGCACATTTGCCAACACTGAGTGGCTTTCATCCTGGAGCAGACTTTGCAGTCT
GTGGACTGCAACACAACATTGCCTTTATGTGTAACTCTTGGCTGAAGCTCTTACACCAATGCTGGGGGAC
ATGTACCTCCCAGGGGCCCAGGAAGACTACGGGAGGCTACACCAACGTCAATCAGAGGGGCCTGTGTAGC
TACCGATAAGCGGACCCTCAAGAGGGCATTAGCAATAGTGTTTATAAGGCCCCCTTGTTAACCCTAAACG
GGTAGCATATGCTTCCCGGGTAGTAGTATATACTATCCAGACTAACCCTAATTCAATAGCATATGTTACC
CAACGGGAAGCATATGCTATCGAATTAGGGTTAGTAAAAGGGTCCTAAGGAACAGCGATATCTCCCACCC
CATGAGCTGTCACGGTTTTATTTACATGGGGTCAGGATTCCACGAGGGTAGTGAACCATTTTAGTCACAA
GGGCAGTGGCTGAAGATCAAGGAGCGGGCAGTGAACTCTCCTGAATCTTCGCCTGCTTCTTCATTCTCCT
TCGTTTAGCTAATAGAATAACTGCTGAGTTGTGAACAGTAAGGTGTATGTGAGGTGCTCGAAAACAAGGT
TTCAGGTGACGCCCCCAGAATAAAATTTGGACGGGGGGTTCAGTGGTGGCATTGTGCTATGACACCAATA
TAACCCTCACAAACCCCTTGGGCAATAAATACTAGTGTAGGAATGAAACATTCTGAATATCTTTAACAAT
AGAAATCCATGGGGTGGGGACAAGCCGTAAAGACTGGATGTCCATCTCACACGAATTTATGGCTATGGGC
AACACATAATCCTAGTGCAATATGATACTGGGGTTATTAAGATGTGTCCCAGGCAGGGACCAAGACAGGT
GAACCATGTTGTTACACTCTATTTGTAACAAGGGGAAAGAGAGTGGACGCCGACAGCAGCGGACTCCACT
GGTTGTCTCTAACACCCCCGAAAATTAAACGGGGCTCCACGCCAATGGGGCCCATAAACAAAGACAAGTG
GCCACTCTTTTTTTTGAAATTGTGGAGTGGGGGCACGCGTCAGCCCCCACACGCCGCCCTGCGGTTTTGG
ACTGTAAAATAAGGGTGTAATAACTTGGCTGATTGTAACCCCGCTAACCACTGCGGTCAAACCACTTGCC
CACAAAACCACTAATGGCACCCCGGGGAATACCTGCATAAGTAGGTGGGCGGGCCAAGATAGGGGCGCGA
TTGCTGCGATCTGGAGGACAAATTACACACACTTGCGCCTGAGCGCCAAGCACAGGGTTGTTGGTCCTCA
TATTCACGAGGTCGCTGAGAGCACGGTGGGCTAATGTTGCCATGGGTAGCATATACTACCCAAATATCTG
GATAGCATATGCTATCCTAATCTATATCTGGGTAGCATAGGCTATCCTAATCTATATCTGGGTAGCATAT
GCTATCCTAATCTATATCTGGGTAGTATATGCTATCCTAATTTATATCTGGGTAGCATA
